Features (pLannotate 1.2.2; 27 found; start..end, strand, type, name):
     22..1884    -  CDS            Rep78: REP78_AAV2S - Experimental evidence at protein level: Swiss-Prot protein existence level 1. Plays an essential role in the initiation of viral DNA synthesis. Binds specifically to an inverted terminal repeat element (ITR) on the 3' and 5' ends of the viral DNA, where it cleaves a site specifically to generate a priming site for initiation of the synthesis of a complementary strand. Plays also a role as transcriptional regulator, DNA helicase and as key factors in site-specific integration of the viral genome. Regulates host PKA activity by interacting with host PRKX as a mechanism of interferi
   2077..2096    +  misc_feature   MCS (fragment): pBluescript multiple cloning site
   2105..2123    -  promoter       T7 promoter: promoter for bacteriophage T7 RNA polymerase
   2131..2286    +  CDS            lacZα (fragment): LacZα fragment of β-galactosidase; lacZ fragment
   2291..2719    +  rep_origin     f1 ori (sequence partly withheld): f1 bacteriophage origin of replication; arrow indicates direction of (+) strand synthesis
   2772..2876    +  promoter       AmpR promoter: bla
   2877..3686    +  CDS            KanR: aminoglycoside phosphotransferase; aph(3')-Ia; confers resistance to kanamycin in bacteria or G418 (Geneticin®) in eukaryotes
   3857..4445    +  rep_origin     ori: high-copy-number ColE1/pMB1/pBR322/pUC origin of replication
   4628..4720    +  CDS            lacI (fragment): lac repressor; lacI; The lac repressor binds to the lac operator to inhibit transcription in E. coli. This inhibition can be relieved by adding lactose or isopropyl-β-D-thiogalactopyranoside (IPTG).
   4733..4754    +  protein_bind   CAP binding site: CAP binding activates transcription in the presence of cAMP. E. coli catabolite activator protein
   4769..4799    +  promoter       lac promoter: promoter for the E. coli lac operon
   4807..4823    +  protein_bind   lac operator: The lac repressor binds to the lac operator to inhibit transcription in E. coli. This inhibition can be relieved by adding lactose or isopropyl-β-D-thiogalactopyranoside (IPTG). lac repressor encoded by lacI
   4868..4886    +  promoter       T3 promoter: promoter for bacteriophage T3 RNA polymerase
   4899..4927    +  misc_feature   MCS (fragment): pBluescript multiple cloning site
   5083..7311    -  CDS            VP1: CAPSD_AAV2S - Experimental evidence at protein level: Swiss-Prot protein existence level 1. Capsid protein self-assembles to form an icosahedral capsid with a T=1 symmetry, about 22 nm in diameter, and consisting of 60 copies of three size variants of the capsid protein VP1, VP2 and VP3 which differ in their N-terminus. The capsid encapsulates the genomic ssDNA. Binds to host cell heparan sulfate and uses host ITGA5-ITGB1 as coreceptor on the cell surface to provide virion attachment to target cell. This attachment induces virion internalization predominantly through clathrin-dependent endocyt
   7331..7948    -  CDS            Rep52 (fragment): REP52_AAV2S - Experimental evidence at protein level: Swiss-Prot protein existence level 1. Plays a critical role during packaging of viral DNA into empty capsids, where they are thought to be part of the packaging motor complex. The single stranded genomic DNA is packaged in a 3' to 5' direction and requires the association between viral DNA and Rep40. Regulates host PKA activity by interacting with host PRKX as a mechanism to interfere with helper virus propagation and to promote its own replication. From Adeno-associated virus 2 (isolate Srivastava/1982) (AAV-2).
   7954..7974    -  promoter       tight TRE promoter (fragment): Tet-responsive promoter PTight, consisting of seven tet operator sequences followed by the minimal CMV promoter
   7991..8011    -  promoter       tight TRE promoter (fragment): Tet-responsive promoter PTight, consisting of seven tet operator sequences followed by the minimal CMV promoter
   8028..8048    -  promoter       tight TRE promoter (fragment): Tet-responsive promoter PTight, consisting of seven tet operator sequences followed by the minimal CMV promoter
   8065..8085    -  promoter       tight TRE promoter (fragment): Tet-responsive promoter PTight, consisting of seven tet operator sequences followed by the minimal CMV promoter
   8102..8122    -  promoter       tight TRE promoter (fragment): Tet-responsive promoter PTight, consisting of seven tet operator sequences followed by the minimal CMV promoter
   8295..8316    -  promoter       SV40 promoter (fragment): SV40 enhancer and early promoter
   8320..8544    -  polyA_signal   bGH poly(A) signal: bovine growth hormone polyadenylation signal
   8570..8588    +  promoter       SP6 promoter: promoter for bacteriophage SP6 RNA polymerase
   8627..8737    -  CDS            VP48: 3 tandem repeats of the minimal activation domain of herpes simplex virus VP16 (Cheng et al., 2013)
   8667..9343    -  CDS            rtTA3 (fragment): reverse tetracycline transactivator 3 activates expression from Tet-responsive promoters in the presence of doxycycline
   9446..9745    -  CDS            Rep52 (fragment): REP52_AAV2S - Experimental evidence at protein level: Swiss-Prot protein existence level 1. Plays a critical role during packaging of viral DNA into empty capsids, where they are thought to be part of the packaging motor complex. The single stranded genomic DNA is packaged in a 3' to 5' direction and requires the association between viral DNA and Rep40. Regulates host PKA activity by interacting with host PRKX as a mechanism to interfere with helper virus propagation and to promote its own replication. From Adeno-associated virus 2 (isolate Srivastava/1982) (AAV-2).
>Addgene plasmid | kiCAP-AAV-MyoAAV3F Sequencing Result | analyzer sequence | sequence record 446371
ATACCTGGTTTAAGTCATTTATTGTTCAGAAACACAGTCATCCAAGTCCACATTGACCAGGTCGCAAGCA
GTGCAAGCGTCTGGCACCTTTCCCATGATGTGATGAATGTAGCACAGTTTCTGATACGCCTTTTTGACGA
CAGAAACGGGTTGAGATTCTGACACGGGAAAGCACTCTAAACAGTCTTTGACACCGTGAGTGAAGCAGAT
ATTTGAATTCTGATTCAGTCTCTCGCATTGTCTGCAGGGAAACAGCATCAGATTCATGCCCACGTGACGA
GAACATTTGTTTTGGTACCTGTCCGCGTAGTTGATCGAAGCTTCCGCGTCTGACGTCGATGGCTGCGCAA
CTGACTCGCGCACCCGTTTGGGCTCACTTATATCTGCGTCACTGGGGGCGGGTCTTTTCTTGGCTCCACC
CTTTTTGACGTAGAATTCATGCTCCACCTCAACCACGTGATCCTTTGCCCACCGGAAAAAGTCTTTGACT
TCCTGCTTGGTGACCTTCCCAAAGTCATGATCCAGACGGCGGGTGAGTTCAAATTTGAACATCCGGTCTT
GCAACGGCTGCTGGTGTTCGAAGGTCGTTGAGTTCCCGTCAATCACGGCGCACATGTTGGTGTTGGAGGT
GACGATCACGGGAGTCGGGTCTATCTGGGCCGAGGACTTGCATTTCTGGTCCACGCGCACCTTGCTTCCT
CCGAGAATGGCTTTGGCCGACTCCACGACCTTGGCGGTCATCTTCCCCTCCTCCCACCAGATCACCATCT
TGTCGACACAGTCGTTGAAGGGAAAGTTCTCATTGGTCCAGTTTACGCACCCGTAGAAGGGCACAGTGTG
GGCTATGGCCTCCGCGATGTTGGTCTTCCCGGTAGTTGCAGGCCCAAACAGCCAGATGGTGTTCCTCTTG
CCGAACTTTTTCGTGGCCCATCCCAGAAAGACGGAAGCCGCATATTGGGGATCGTACCCGTTTAGTTCCA
AAATTTTATAAATCCGATTGCTGGAAATGTCCTCCACGGGCTGCTGGCCCACCAGGTAGTCGGGGGCGGT
TTTAGTCAGGCTCATAATCTTTCCCGCATTGTCCAAGGCAGCCTTGATTTGGGACCGCGAGTTGGAGGCC
GCATTGAAGGAGATGTATGAGGCCTGGTCCTCCTGGATCCACTGCTTCTCCGAGGTAATCCCCTTGTCCA
CGAGCCACCCGACCAGCTCCATGTACCTGGCTGAAGTTTTTGATCTGATCACCGGCGCATCAGAATTGGG
ATTCTGATTCTCTTTGTTCTGCTCCTGCGTCTGCGACACGTGCGTCAGATGCTGCGCCACCAACCGTTTA
CGCTCCGTGAGATTCAAACAGGCGCTTAAATACTGTTCCATATTAGTCCACGCCCACTGGAGCTCAGGCT
GGGTTTTGGGGAGCAAGTAATTGGGGATGTAGCACTCATCCACCACCTTGTTCCCGCCTCCGGCGCCATT
TCTGGTCTTTGTGACCGCGAACCAGTTTGGCAAAGTCGGCTCGATCCCGCGGTAAATTCTCTGAATCAGT
TTTTCGCGAATCTGACTCAGGAAACGTCCCAAAACCATGGATTTCACCCCGGTGGTTTCCACGAGCACGT
GCATGTGGAAGTAGCTCTCTCCCTTCTCAAATTGCACAAAGAAAAGAGCCTCCGGGGCCTTACTCACACG
GCGCCATTCCGTCAGAAAGTCGCGCTGCAGCTTCTCGGCCACGGTCAGGGGTGCCTGCTCAATCAGATTC
AGATCCATGTCAGAATCTGGCGGCAACTCCCATTCCTTCTCGGCCACCCAGTTCACAAAGCTGTCAGAAA
TGCCGGGCAGATGCTCGTCAAGGTCGCTGGGGACCTTAATCACAATCTCGTAAAACCCCGGCATGGCGGC
TGCGCGTTCAAACCTCCCGCTTCAAAATGGAGACCCTGCGTGCTCACTCGGGCTTAAATACCCAGCGTGA
CCACATGGTGTCGCAAAATGTCGCAAAACACTCACGTGACCTCTAATACAGGACCTCCCTAACCCTATGA
CGTAATTCACGTCACGACTCCACCCCTCCACGCGTGTCGACCTCGATCGAGGGGGGGCCCGGTACCCAAT
TCGCCCTATAGTGAGTCGTATTACGCGCGCTCACTGGCCGTCGTTTTACAACGTCGTGACTGGGAAAACC
CTGGCGTTACCCAACTTAATCGCCTTGCAGCACATCCCCCTTTCGCCAGCTGGCGTAATAGCGAAGAGGC
CCGCACCGATCGCCCTTCCCAACAGTTGCGCAGCCTGAATGGCGAATGGG
[124 nt withheld, positions 2291-2414]
C
[91 nt withheld, positions 2416-2506]
A
[49 nt withheld, positions 2508-2556]
CCTTTGACGTTGGAGTCCACGTTCTTT
[37 nt withheld, positions 2584-2620]
ACCCTATCTCGGTCTATTCTTTTGATTTATAAGGGATTTTGCCGATTTCGGCCTATTGGTTAAAAAATGA
GCTGATTTAACAAAAATTTAACGCGAATTTTAACAAAATATTAACGCTTACAATTTAGGTGGCACTTTTC
GGGGAAATGTGCGCGGAACCCCTATTTGTTTATTTTTCTAAATACATTCAAATATGTATCCGCTCATGAG
ACAATAACCCTGATAAATGCTTCAATAATATTGAAAAAGGAAGAGTATGAGCCATATTCAACGGGAAACG
TCGAGGCCGCGATTAAATTCCAACATGGATGCTGATTTATATGGGTATAAATGGGCTCGCGATAATGTCG
GGCAATCAGGTGCGACAATCTATCGCTTGTATGGGAAGCCCGATGCGCCAGAGTTGTTTCTGAAACATGG
CAAAGGTAGCGTTGCCAATGATGTTACAGATGAGATGGTCAGACTAAACTGGCTGACGGAATTTATGCCT
CTTCCGACCATCAAGCATTTTATCCGTACTCCTGATGATGCATGGTTACTCACCACTGCGATCCCCGGAA
AAACAGCATTCCAGGTATTAGAAGAATATCCTGATTCAGGTGAAAATATTGTTGATGCGCTGGCAGTGTT
CCTGCGCCGGTTGCATTCGATTCCTGTTTGTAATTGTCCTTTTAACAGCGATCGCGTATTTCGTCTCGCT
CAGGCGCAATCACGAATGAATAACGGTTTGGTTGATGCGAGTGATTTTGATGACGAGCGTAATGGCTGGC
CTGTTGAACAAGTCTGGAAAGAAATGCATAAACTTTTGCCATTCTCACCGGATTCAGTCGTCACTCATGG
TGATTTCTCACTTGATAACCTTATTTTTGACGAGGGGAAATTAATAGGTTGTATTGATGTTGGACGAGTC
GGAATCGCAGACCGATACCAGGATCTTGCCATCCTATGGAACTGCCTCGGTGAGTTTTCTCCTTCATTAC
AGAAACGGCTTTTTCAAAAATATGGTATTGATAATCCTGATATGAATAAATTGCAGTTTCATTTGATGCT
CGATGAGTTTTTCTAACTGTCAGACCAAGTTTACTCATATATACTTTAGATTGATTTAAAACTTCATTTT
TAATTTAAAAGGATCTAGGTGAAGATCCTTTTTGATAATCTCATGACCAAAATCCCTTAACGTGAGTTTT
CGTTCCACTGAGCGTCAGACCCCGTAGAAAAGATCAAAGGATCTTCTTGAGATCCTTTTTTTCTGCGCGT
AATCTGCTGCTTGCAAACAAAAAAACCACCGCTACCAGCGGTGGTTTGTTTGCCGGATCAAGAGCTACCA
ACTCTTTTTCCGAAGGTAACTGGCTTCAGCAGAGCGCAGATACCAAATACTGTTCTTCTAGTGTAGCCGT
AGTTAGGCCACCACTTCAAGAACTCTGTAGCACCGCCTACATACCTCGCTCTGCTAATCCTGTTACCAGT
GGCTGCTGCCAGTGGCGATAAGTCGTGTCTTACCGGGTTGGACTCAAGACGATAGTTACCGGATAAGGCG
CAGCGGTCGGGCTGAACGGGGGGTTCGTGCACACAGCCCAGCTTGGAGCGAACGACCTACACCGAACTGA
GATACCTACAGCGTGAGCTATGAGAAAGCGCCACGCTTCCCGAAGGGAGAAAGGCGGACAGGTATCCGGT
AAGCGGCAGGGTCGGAACAGGAGAGCGCACGAGGGAGCTTCCAGGGGGAAACGCCTGGTATCTTTATAGT
CCTGTCGGGTTTCGCCACCTCTGACTTGAGCGTCGATTTTTGTGATGCTCGTCAGGGGGGCGGAGCCTAT
GGAAAAACGCCAGCAACGCGGCCTTTTTACGGTTCCTGGCCTTTTGCTGGCCTTTTGCTCACATGTTCTT
TCCTGCGTTATCCCCTGATTCTGTGGATAACCGTATTACCGCCTTTGAGTGAGCTGATACCGCTCGCCGC
AGCCGAACGACCGAGCGCAGCGAGTCAGTGAGCGAGGAAGCGGAAGAGCGCCCAATACGCAAACCGCCTC
TCCCCGCGCGTTGGCCGATTCATTAATGCAGCTGGCACGACAGGTTTCCCGACTGGAAAGCGGGCAGTGA
GCGCAACGCAATTAATGTGAGTTAGCTCACTCATTAGGCACCCCAGGCTTTACACTTTATGCTTCCGGCT
CGTATGTTGTGTGGAATTGTGAGCGGATAACAATTTCACACAGGAAACAGCTATGACCATGATTACGCCA
AGCGCGCAATTAACCCTCACTAAAGGGAACAAAAGCTGGAGCTCCACCGCGGTGGCGGCCGCTCTAGTCG
AGCGGCCGCCAGTGTGATGGATATCTGTAGTTAATGATTAACCCGCCATGCTACTTATCTACGTAGCCAT
GGAAACTAGATAAGAAAGAAATACGCAGAGACCAAAGTTCAACTGAAACGAATTAAACGGTTTATTGATT
AACAAGCAATTACAGATTACGAGTCAGGTATCTGGTGCCAATGGGGCGGGGTTCACTATATACACCTTCA
GTATTAACAGCAAATTCAACATTATTAGACTTGTAATAGTTGGAAGTGTACTGGATCTCCGGGTTCCAGC
GCTTGCTGTTTTCCTTCTGCAGCTCCCACTCGATCTCCACGCTGACTTGGCCAGTAGAATACTGGGTGAT
GAAAGAGTTCAGCTTGTCCTTGTTGAAGGCCGTTGGAGGATCCGCAGGTACAGGTGTGTTTTTGATGAGG
ATCTGAGGAGGCGGGTGCTTCATTCCAAACCCTCCCATCAGCGGAGAAGGGTGAAAGTTGCCGTCCGTGT
GAGGAATTTTGGCCCAAATGGGTCCTTGCAGGTACACATCTCTGTCCTGCCAAACCATACCCGGAAGTAT
TCCTTGGTTTTGAACCCAGCCGGTCTGCGCCTGTGCCCAAGAAGCATGATCACCACGTTGGGCACTCTGG
TGGTTTGTGGCCACTTGTCCATAGGACTCCGTTGCTACCGGGTTAGTAGTTTTAATTTCTTCTTCGTTGG
TTATCATGACTTTGTCCGCATCCACGTTGTCTCTTCCAGTTCCTTGTTTGCCAAAAATTAAAGATCCAGA
CAAAGGAAAGAAACGGTCCTCTCCTTCTTTGTGGCTGGCCATAGCAGGTCCAGGATTCATCAAGCTATTA
CGTCCATTGAGAGCCCAAGAAGAAGCTCCAGGCCAAGCAAATTCGCTGTTGTTGTTTTGAGTCACAGTGG
TTGAGACACGTTGTTGTCGGTAGCTGGGTCCAGGTATGTAGTTTCTTCCCTGGACAGCCATGTTGCTGGG
TCCGGCCACACTGAATTTTAGCGTTTGTTGATTCTGTCCAGAACCGTTAATAGTCTTTGAGAGATAGTAC
AAGTATTGGTCGATGAGTGGATTCATTAGTCGGTCCAGGCTTTGGCTGTGAGCGTAGCTGCTATGGAAAG
GTACGTTCTCAAACTCGTAGCTGAACTGGAAGTTGTTACCCGTTCTTAGCATTTGCGACGGGAAATATTC
CAGGCAGTAAAAGGACGAACGACCCACGGCCTGGCTTCCATCATTAAGCGTCAGATACCCGTACTGAGGA
ATCATGAAAACGTCCGCTGGGAACGGCGGGAGGCAGCCCTCGTGAGCCGACCCGAGCACGTACGGGAGCT
GATAGTCTGAGTCCGTGAAGACCTGGACCGTGCTGGTAAGGTTATTGGCGATGGTCTTGACTCCATTGTT
GTCCGTAACCTCTTTGACCTGAATGTTGAAGAGCTTGAAGTTGAGTCGCTTAGGCCGGAATCCCCAGTTG
TTGTTGATGAGTCGCTGCCAGTCACGTGGTGAGAAGTGGCAGTGGAATCTGTTGAAGTCAAAATACCCCC
AGGGGGTGCTGTAGCCGAAGTAGGCGTTGTCATTTGAAGATCCTCCAGATGTGCTGTTGGAGATTTGCTT
GTAGAGGTGATTGTTGTAGGTGGGCAGGGCCCAGGTTCGGGTGCTGGTGGTGATGACTCTGTCCCCCAGC
CATTGGGAATCGCAATGCCAATTTCCCGAGGAACTACCCACTCCATCGGCACCTTCGTTATTGTCTGCCA
CTGGTGCGCCACCACCTGAAGCCATTGTAAGAGATCCCACACCTGAGGGGGCTGCGGGAGGTTCTCCGAT
TGGTTGAGGGTCTGGGACTGACTCTGTGTCGCCAGTCTGACCGAAATTGAGTCTCTTTTTAGCGGGCTGT
GCACCCGATTTGCCAATACCCGCGGAGGAGTCCGGTTCCTGAGGAGACTGCTCTACAGGCCTCTTCTTTC
CAGGAGCCGTCTTAGCCGCTTCCTCAACCAGACCAAGAGGTTCAAGAAGCCTCTTTTTGGCCTGGAAGAC
TGCTCGCCCGAGGTTGCCCCCAAAAGACGTATCTTCTTTGAGCCGCTCCTGGAACTCGGCGTCGGCGTGG
TTGTACTTGAGGTACGGGTTGTCTCCGGCCTTGAGCTGCTGGTCGTAGGCCTTGTCGTGCTCGAGGGCCG
CCGCGTCTGCTGCGTTGACCGGCTCCCCCTTGTCGAGTCCGTTGCCGGGTCCAAGGTATTTGTAACCCGG
AAGCACAAGACCTCGAGCGTTGTCTTGATGTTGTTGATTTGCCTTGGGTTGAGGGGCTCCAGGTTTCAAA
GCCCACCACTCGCGAATTCCTTCACTAAGGTTGTCCTCGAGCCAATCTGGAAGATAACCATCGGCAGCCA
TACCTGGTTTAAGTCATTTATTGTTCAGAAACACAGTCATCCAAGTCCACATTGACCAGGTCGCAAGCAG
TGCAAGCGTCTGGCACCTTTCCCATGATGTGATGAATGTAGCACAGTTTCTGATACGCCTTTTTGACGAC
AGAAACGGGTTGAGATTCTGACACGGGAAAGCACTCTAAACAGTCTTTGACACCGTGAGTGAAGCAGATA
TTTGAATTCTGATTCAGTCTCTCGCATTGTCTGCAGGGAAACAGCATCAGATTCATGCCCACGTGACGAG
AACATTTGTTTTGGTACCTGTCCGCGTAGTTGATCGAAGCTAGCGGTCGCAGAGGAGCGGGATCAACAGT
CACGTCTGAACTGCGAGGCGTCTCGGGAACAAATGAGAGCCTGGCCCGCTTCTCCAGACTTTTATAGCTA
GTATTGGTGACGTCACCCAGTGGGCGTTTTAGAGATTTCTCCGCCCCTTTAGTTCCCGCCAATTCCCTGG
GAACTTTAAACTCGTGAGTCACCGGCACCTGATTGACCTTTGCCCAAGCAAAAAAGTCCTTGACTTCCTG
CTTAGTAATCTTGCCAAAATCTGGCGGGAGCCGCTTAGTCAGTTCAAATTTGAACAGATCTCTCTGCTTA
TATAGGGGGTACCTTCTCTATCACTGATAGGGAGCTCGAGACGTGTCGACTTCTCTATCACTGATAGGGA
GACGTTCTAGACGTACCTTCTCTATCACTGATAGGGAGCTCGAGACGTGTCGACTTCTCTATCACTGATA
GGGAGACGTTCTAGACGTACCTTCTCTATCACTGATAGGGAGCTCGAGACGTGTCGACTTCTCTATCACN
NNNNNNNNNNNNNNNNNNNNNNNNNNNNNNNNNNNNNNNNNNNNNNNNNNNNNNNNNNNNNNNNNNNNNN
NNNNNNNNNNNNNNNNNNNNNNNNNNNNNTGATAGGGAGACGTCAGGTGGCACTTGATAGCTTGATTCGA
GCCCCAGCTGGTTCTTTCCGCCTCAGAAGCCATAGAGCCCACCGCATCCCCAGCATGCCTGCTATTGTCT
TCCCAATCCTCCCCCTTGCTGTCCTGCCCCACCCCACCCCCCAGAATAGAATGACACCTACTCAGACAAT
GCGATGCAATTTCCTCATTTTATTAGGAAAGGACAGTGGGAGTGGCACCTTCCAGGGTCAAGGAAGGCAC
GGGGGAGGGGCAAACAACAGATGGCTGGCAACTAGAAGGCACAGTCGAGGCTGATCAGCGAGCTCTAGCA
TTTAGGTGACACTATAGAATAGGGCCCTCTAGATCGAATTCATGCATTTACCCGGGGAGCATGTCAAGGT
CAAAATCGTCAAGAGCGTCAGCAGGCAGCATATCAAGGTCAAAGTCGTCAAGGGCATCGGCTGGGAGCAT
GTCTAAGTCAAAATCGTCAAGGGCGTCGGCCGGCCCGCCGCTTTCGCACTTTAGCTGTTTCTCCAGGCCA
CATATGATTAGTTCCAGGCCGAAAAGGAAGGCAGGTTCGGCTCCCTGCCGGTCGAACAGCTCAATTGCTT
GTCTCAGAAGTGGGGGCATAGAATCGGTGGTAGGTGTCTCTCTTTCCTCTTTTGCTACTTGATGCTCCTG
TTCCTCCAATACGCAGCCCAGTGTAAAGTGGCCCACGGCGGACAGAGCGTACAGTGCGTTCTCCAGGGAG
AAGCCTTGCTGACACAGGAACGCGAGCTGATTTTCCAGGGTTTCGTACTGTTTCTCTGTTGGGCGGGTGC
CGAGATGCACTTTAGCCCCGTCGCGATGTGAGAGGAGAGCACAGCGGAATGACTTGGCGTTGTTCCGCAG
AAAGTCTTGCCATGACTCGCCTTCCAGGGGGCAGAAGTGGGTATGATGCCTGTCCAGCATCTCGATGGCC
AGGGCATCGAGCAGGGCCCGCTTGTTCTTCACGTGCCAGTACAGGGTAGGCTGCTCAACTCCCAGCTTTT
GAGCGAGTTTCCTTGTCGTCAGGCCTTCGATACCGACTTCATTGAGTAATTCCAGAGCGCCGTTTATGAC
TTTAGATTTATCCAGCCGACTCATGGTGGCACTAGTTCACTAAGGTTGTCCTCGAGCCAATCTGGAAGAT
AACCATCGGCAGCAATACCTGGTTTAAGTCATTTATTGTTCAGAAACACAGTCATCCAAGTCCACATTGA
CCAGGTCGCAAGCAGTGCAAGCGTCTGGCACCTTTCCCATGATGTGATGAATGTAGCACAGTTTCTGATA
CGCCTTTTTGACGACAGAAACGGGTTGAGATTCTGACACGGGAAAGCACTCTAAACAGTCTTTGACACCG
TGAGTGAAGCAGATATTTGAATTCTGATTCAGTCTCTCGCATTGTCTGCAGGGAAACAGCATCAGATTCA
TGCCCACGTGACGAGAACATTTGTTTTGGTACCTGTCCGCGTAGTTGATCGAAGCT
